Addgene plasmid #158477: pLEX307-TMPRSS11D-G418
Purpose: Constitutive lentiviral expression of human TMPRSS11D.
Depositing lab: Alejandro Chavez & Sho Iketani. Depositing organization: Columbia University.
Backbone
  Vector backbone: pLEX307
  Vector type: Mammalian Expression, Lentiviral
  Selectable markers: Neomycin (select with G418)
Growth in bacteria
  Bacterial resistance: Ampicillin, 100 μg/mL
  Growth temperature: 30°C
  Growth strain: NEB Stable
  Copy number: High Copy
Gene/Insert
  Gene/Insert name: TMPRSS11D
  Species: H. sapiens (human)
  Entrez Gene: TMPRSS11D (a.k.a. ASP, HAT)
  Cloning method: Gateway Cloning
  Sequencing primers: 5′ EF1a-F; 3′ WPRE-R
Terms and licenses: Academic/Nonprofit Terms; Industry Terms: Not Available to Industry
Depositor comments: The authors have noticed that recombination within the pLEX307 backbone can occur. All users are advised to sequence the vectors and restriction digest them and run them on a gel to ensure they show the expected full length insert and plasmid size. In cases where recombination has occurred, it is typically between the viral LTR elements in the vector, although recombination between the gateway cloning sites has also been observed.
How to cite: pLEX307-TMPRSS11D-G418 was a gift from Alejandro Chavez & Sho Iketani (Addgene plasmid # 158477 ; http://n2t.net/addgene:158477 ; RRID:Addgene_158477)
