[The description below was written by a language model from this plasmid's Addgene catalogue record and pLannotate feature annotations shown in this document.]
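Description:
pLEX307-TMPRSS11D-G418 is a third-generation-style, self-inactivating HIV-1 lentiviral transfer plasmid of about 9.9 kb, built on the pLEX307 backbone for constitutive expression of human TMPRSS11D (also called HAT, human airway trypsin-like protease) in mammalian cells. In bacteria it is maintained through a high-copy ColE1/pUC origin and selected with ampicillin via the β-lactamase gene; an f1 origin and remnants of a lac/T3/T7 cloning region are also present in the backbone.

The viral genome is transcribed from an RSV promoter fused to a truncated 5' LTR, followed by the Ψ packaging signal with a partial gag sequence and the Rev response element. It ends in a ΔU3 3' LTR, which inactivates LTR promoter activity after integration, with an SV40 polyadenylation signal downstream. Within the provirus, an SV40 early promoter/origin drives the Tn5 aminoglycoside phosphotransferase gene, allowing G418 selection of transduced cells. A cPPT/CTS element follows, and then the EF-1α promoter drives the TMPRSS11D coding sequence. The insert was introduced by Gateway recombination and is flanked by attB1 and attB2 sites. A V5 epitope tag lies just beyond attB2, though the record does not state whether it is read in frame with the protease. A WPRE downstream enhances transcript expression.

The annotation links TMPRSS11D to proteolytic processing of ACE2 and activation of coronavirus spike glycoproteins, so generating stable protease-expressing cell lines for viral entry studies is a plausible use, although the record states only constitutive lentiviral expression. The depositors caution that the backbone can recombine, usually between the LTRs and occasionally between the Gateway sites, so the integrity of each preparation should be confirmed.
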