Features (pLannotate 1.2.2; 33 found; start..end, strand, type, name):
     23..89      +  CDS            small t antigen (fragment): SV40 (simian virus 40) small t antigen
     96..1274    +  promoter       EF-1α promoter: strong constitutive promoter for human elongation factor EF-1α
   1294..1318    +  protein_bind   attB1: mutant version of attB; recombination site for the Gateway® BP reaction BP Clonase™
   1324..2577    +  CDS            TMPRSS11D: TM11D_HUMAN - Also known as HAT. Experimental evidence at protein level: Swiss-Prot protein existence level 1. May play some biological role in the host defense system on the mucous membrane independently of or in cooperation with other substances in airway mucous or bronchial secretions. Plays a role in the proteolytic processing of ACE2. Proteolytically cleaves and activates the human coronavirus 229E (HCoV-229E) spike glycoprotein which facilitate virus-cell membrane fusions; spike proteins are synthesized and maintained in precursor intermediate folding states and proteolysis permits the r
   2582..2606    -  protein_bind   attB2: mutant version of attB; recombination site for the Gateway® BP reaction BP Clonase™
   2614..2655    +  CDS            V5 tag: epitope tag from simian virus 5
   2706..3294    +  misc_feature   WPRE: woodchuck hepatitis virus posttranscriptional regulatory element
   3345..3364    +  misc_feature   cPPT/CTS (fragment): central polypurine tract and central termination sequence of HIV-1
   3366..3599    +  LTR            3' LTR (ΔU3): self-inactivating 3' long terminal repeat (LTR) from HIV-1
   3677..3798    +  polyA_signal   SV40 poly(A) signal: SV40 polyadenylation signal
   3838..3973    +  rep_origin     SV40 ori: SV40 origin of replication
   3994..4012    -  promoter       T7 promoter: promoter for bacteriophage T7 RNA polymerase
   4020..4175    +  CDS            lacZα (fragment): LacZα fragment of β-galactosidase; lacZ fragment
   4180..4608    +  rep_origin     f1 ori (sequence partly withheld): f1 bacteriophage origin of replication; arrow indicates direction of (+) strand synthesis
   4661..4765    +  promoter       AmpR promoter: bla
   4766..5626    +  CDS            AmpR: β-lactamase; bla; confers resistance to ampicillin, carbenicillin, and related antibiotics
   5797..6385    +  rep_origin     ori: high-copy-number ColE1/pMB1/pBR322/pUC origin of replication
   6568..6660    +  CDS            lacI (fragment): lac repressor; lacI; The lac repressor binds to the lac operator to inhibit transcription in E. coli. This inhibition can be relieved by adding lactose or isopropyl-β-D-thiogalactopyranoside (IPTG).
   6673..6694    +  protein_bind   CAP binding site: CAP binding activates transcription in the presence of cAMP. E. coli catabolite activator protein
   6709..6739    +  promoter       lac promoter: promoter for the E. coli lac operon
   6747..6763    +  protein_bind   lac operator: The lac repressor binds to the lac operator to inhibit transcription in E. coli. This inhibition can be relieved by adding lactose or isopropyl-β-D-thiogalactopyranoside (IPTG). lac repressor encoded by lacI
   6808..6826    +  promoter       T3 promoter: promoter for bacteriophage T3 RNA polymerase
   6854..7080    +  promoter       RSV promoter: Rous sarcoma virus enhancer/promoter
   7081..7261    +  LTR            5' LTR (truncated): truncated 5' long terminal repeat (LTR) from HIV-1
   7308..7433    +  misc_feature   HIV-1 Ψ: packaging signal of human immunodeficiency virus type 1
   7417..7780    +  CDS            HIV-1 gag (fragment): gag protein from human immunodeficiency virus 1; gag
   7926..8159    +  misc_feature   RRE: The Rev response element (RRE) of HIV-1 allows for Rev-dependent mRNA export from the nucleus to the cytoplasm.
   8536..8562    +  CDS            Rev (fragment): human immunodeficiency virus 1 (HIV-1) Rev protein; rev; enhances nuclear export of unspliced and incompletely spliced viral mRNAs
   8569..8592    +  promoter       SV40 promoter (fragment): SV40 early promoter
   8593..8664    +  promoter       SV40 promoter (fragment): SV40 enhancer and early promoter
   8688..8823    +  rep_origin     SV40 ori: SV40 origin of replication
   8865..9659    +  CDS            NeoR/KanR: aminoglycoside phosphotransferase from Tn5; aph(3')-II (or nptII); confers resistance to neomycin, kanamycin, and G418 (Geneticin®)
   9707..9824    +  misc_feature   cPPT/CTS: central polypurine tract and central termination sequence of HIV-1
>Addgene plasmid #158477 | pLEX307-TMPRSS11D-G418 | addgene full sequence | sequence record 308150 | Addgene NGS Result
CTCGAGGCCTGCAGGTGCAAAGATGGATAAAGTTTTAAACAGAGAGGAATCTTTGCAGCTAATGGACCTT
CTAGGTCTTGAAAGGAGTGGGAATTGGCTCCGGTGCCCGTCAGTGGGCAGAGCGCACATCGCCCACAGTC
CCCGAGAAGTTGGGGGGAGGGGTCGGCAATTGAACCGGTGCCTAGAGAAGGTGGCGCGGGGTAAACTGGG
AAAGTGATGTCGTGTACTGGCTCCGCCTTTTTCCCGAGGGTGGGGGAGAACCGTATATAAGTGCAGTAGT
CGCCGTGAACGTTCTTTTTCGCAACGGGTTTGCCGCCAGAACACAGGTAAGTGCCGTGTGTGGTTCCCGC
GGGCCTGGCCTCTTTACGGGTTATGGCCCTTGCGTGCCTTGAATTACTTCCACCTGGCTGCAGTACGTGA
TTCTTGATCCCGAGCTTCGGGTTGGAAGTGGGTGGGAGAGTTCGAGGCCTTGCGCTTAAGGAGCCCCTTC
GCCTCGTGCTTGAGTTGAGGCCTGGCCTGGGCGCTGGGGCCGCCGCGTGCGAATCTGGTGGCACCTTCGC
GCCTGTCTCGCTGCTTTCGATAAGTCTCTAGCCATTTAAAATTTTTGATGACCTGCTGCGACGCTTTTTT
TCTGGCAAGATAGTCTTGTAAATGCGGGCCAAGATCTGCACACTGGTATTTCGGTTTTTGGGGCCGCGGG
CGGCGACGGGGCCCGTGCGTCCCAGCGCACATGTTCGGCGAGGCGGGGCCTGCGAGCGCGGCCACCGAGA
ATCGGACGGGGGTAGTCTCAAGCTGGCCGGCCTGCTCTGGTGCCTGGCCTCGCGCCGCCGTGTATCGCCC
CGCCCTGGGCGGCAAGGCTGGCCCGGTCGGCACCAGTTGCGTGAGCGGAAAGATGGCCGCTTCCCGGCCC
TGCTGCAGGGAGCTCAAAATGGAGGACGCGGCGCTCGGGAGAGCGGGCGGGTGAGTCACCCACACAAAGG
AAAAGGGCCTTTCCGTCCTCAGCCGTCGCTTCATGTGACTCCACGGAGTACCGGGCGCCGTCCAGGCACC
TCGATTAGTTCTCGAGCTTTTGGAGTACGTCGTCTTTAGGTTGGGGGGAGGGGTTTTATGCGATGGAGTT
TCCCCACACTGAGTGGGTGGAGACTGAAGTTAGGCCAGCTTGGCACTTGATGTAATTCTCCTTGGAATTT
GCCCTTTTTGAGTTTGGATCTTGGTTCATTCTCAAGCCTCAGACAGTGGTTCAAAGTTTTTTTCTTCCAT
TTCAGGTGTCGTGAGGCTAGCATCGATTGATCAACAAGTTTGTACAAAAAAGCAGGCTACAAAATGTATA
GGCCAGCACGTGTAACTTCGACTTCAAGATTTCTGAATCCATATGTAGTATGTTTCATTGTCGTCGCAGG
GGTAGTGATCCTGGCAGTCACCATAGCTCTACTTGTTTACTTTTTAGCTTTTGATCAAAAATCTTACTTT
TATAGGAGCAGTTTTCAACTCCTAAATGTTGAATATAATAGTCAGTTAAATTCACCAGCTACACAGGAAT
ACAGGACTTTGAGTGGAAGAATTGAATCTCTGATTACTAAAACATTCAAAGAATCAAATTTAAGAAATCA
GTTCATCAGAGCTCATGTTGCCAAACTGAGGCAAGATGGTAGTGGTGTGAGAGCGGATGTTGTCATGAAA
TTTCAATTCACTAGAAATAACAATGGAGCATCAATGAAAAGCAGAATTGAGTCTGTTTTACGACAAATGC
TGAATAACTCTGGAAACCTGGAAATAAACCCTTCAACTGAGATAACATCACTTACTGACCAGGCTGCAGC
AAATTGGCTTATTAATGAATGTGGGGCCGGTCCAGACCTAATAACATTGTCTGAGCAGAGAATCCTTGGA
GGCACTGAGGCTGAGGAGGGAAGCTGGCCGTGGCAAGTCAGTCTGCGGCTCAATAATGCCCACCACTGTG
GAGGCAGCCTGATCAATAACATGTGGATCCTGACAGCAGCTCACTGCTTCAGAAGCAACTCTAATCCTCG
TGACTGGATTGCCACGTCTGGTATTTCCACAACATTTCCTAAACTAAGAATGAGAGTAAGAAATATTTTA
ATTCATAACAATTATAAATCTGCAACTCATGAAAATGACATTGCACTTGTGAGACTTGAGAACAGTGTCA
CCTTTACCAAAGATATCCATAGTGTGTGTCTCCCAGCTGCTACCCAGAATATTCCACCTGGCTCTACTGC
TTATGTAACAGGATGGGGCGCTCAAGAATATGCTGGCCACACAGTTCCAGAGCTAAGGCAAGGACAGGTC
AGAATAATAAGTAATGATGTATGTAATGCACCACATAGTTATAATGGAGCCATCTTGTCTGGAATGCTGT
GTGCTGGAGTACCTCAAGGTGGAGTGGACGCATGTCAGGGTGACTCTGGTGGCCCACTAGTACAAGAAGA
CTCACGGCGGCTTTGGTTTATTGTGGGGATAGTAAGCTGGGGAGATCAGTGTGGCCTGCCGGATAAGCCA
GGAGTGTATACTCGAGTGACAGCCTACCTTGACTGGATTAGGCAACAAACTGGGATCTAGAACCCAGCTT
TCTTGTACAAAGTGGTTGATATCGGTAAGCCTATCCCTAACCCTCTCCTCGGTCTCGATTCTACGTAGTA
ATGAACTAGTACCGGTTAAGTCGACAATCAACGCGTTAAGTCGACAATCAACCTCTGGATTACAAAATTT
GTGAAAGATTGACTGGTATTCTTAACTATGTTGCTCCTTTTACGCTATGTGGATACGCTGCTTTAATGCC
TTTGTATCATGCTATTGCTTCCCGTATGGCTTTCATTTTCTCCTCCTTGTATAAATCCTGGTTGCTGTCT
CTTTATGAGGAGTTGTGGCCCGTTGTCAGGCAACGTGGCGTGGTGTGCACTGTGTTTGCTGACGCAACCC
CCACTGGTTGGGGCATTGCCACCACCTGTCAGCTCCTTTCCGGGACTTTCGCTTTCCCCCTCCCTATTGC
CACGGCGGAACTCATCGCCGCCTGCCTTGCCCGCTGCTGGACAGGGGCTCGGCTGTTGGGCACTGACAAT
TCCGTGGTGTTGTCGGGGAAATCATCGTCCTTTCCTTGGCTGCTCGCCTGTGTTGCCACCTGGATTCTGC
GCGGGACGTCCTTCTGCTACGTCCCTTCGGCCCTCAATCCAGCGGACCTTCCTTCCCGCGGCCTGCTGCC
GGCTCTGCGGCCTCTTCCGCGTCTTCGCCTTCGCCCTCAGACGAGTCGGATCTCCCTTTGGGCCGCCTCC
CCGCGTCGACTTTAAGACCAATGACTTACAAGGCAGCTGTAGATCTTAGCCACTTTTTAAAAGAAAAGGG
GGGACTGGAAGGGCTAATTCACTCCCAACGAAGACAAGATCTGCTTTTTGCTTGTACTGGGTCTCTCTGG
TTAGACCAGATCTGAGCCTGGGAGCTCTCTGGCTAACTAGGGAACCCACTGCTTAAGCCTCAATAAAGCT
TGCCTTGAGTGCTTCAAGTAGTGTGTGCCCGTCTGTTGTGTGACTCTGGTAACTAGAGATCCCTCAGACC
CTTTTAGTCAGTGTGGAAAATCTCTAGCAGTACGTATAGTAGTTCATGTCATCTTATTATTCAGTATTTA
TAACTTGCAAAGAAATGAATATCAGAGAGTGAGAGGAACTTGTTTATTGCAGCTTATAATGGTTACAAAT
AAAGCAATAGCATCACAAATTTCACAAATAAAGCATTTTTTTCACTGCATTCTAGTTGTGGTTTGTCCAA
ACTCATCAATGTATCTTATCATGTCTGGCTCTAGCTATCCCGCCCCTAACTCCGCCCATCCCGCCCCTAA
CTCCGCCCAGTTCCGCCCATTCTCCGCCCCATGGCTGACTAATTTTTTTTATTTATGCAGAGGCCGAGGC
CGCCTCGGCCTCTGAGCTATTCCAGAAGTAGTGAGGAGGCTTTTTTGGAGGCCTAGGGACGTACCCAATT
CGCCCTATAGTGAGTCGTATTACGCGCGCTCACTGGCCGTCGTTTTACAACGTCGTGACTGGGAAAACCC
TGGCGTTACCCAACTTAATCGCCTTGCAGCACATCCCCCTTTCGCCAGCTGGCGTAATAGCGAAGAGGCC
CGCACCGATCGCCCTTCCCAACAGTTGCGCAGCCTGAATGGCGAATGGG
[124 nt withheld, positions 4180-4303]
C
[91 nt withheld, positions 4305-4395]
A
[49 nt withheld, positions 4397-4445]
CCTTTGACGTTGGAGTCCACGTTCTTT
[37 nt withheld, positions 4473-4509]
ACCCTATCTCGGTCTATTCTTTTGATTTATAAGGGATTTTGCCGATTTCGGCCTATTGGTTAAAAAATGA
GCTGATTTAACAAAAATTTAACGCGAATTTTAACAAAATATTAACGCTTACAATTTAGGTGGCACTTTTC
GGGGAAATGTGCGCGGAACCCCTATTTGTTTATTTTTCTAAATACATTCAAATATGTATCCGCTCATGAG
ACAATAACCCTGATAAATGCTTCAATAATATTGAAAAAGGAAGAGTATGAGTATTCAACATTTCCGTGTC
GCCCTTATTCCCTTTTTTGCGGCATTTTGCCTTCCTGTTTTTGCTCACCCAGAAACGCTGGTGAAAGTAA
AAGATGCTGAAGATCAGTTGGGTGCACGAGTGGGTTACATCGAACTGGATCTCAACAGCGGTAAGATCCT
TGAGAGTTTTCGCCCCGAAGAACGTTTTCCAATGATGAGCACTTTTAAAGTTCTGCTATGTGGCGCGGTA
TTATCCCGTATTGACGCCGGGCAAGAGCAACTCGGTCGCCGCATACACTATTCTCAGAATGACTTGGTTG
AGTACTCACCAGTCACAGAAAAGCATCTTACGGATGGCATGACAGTAAGAGAATTATGCAGTGCTGCCAT
AACCATGAGTGATAACACTGCGGCCAACTTACTTCTGACAACGATCGGAGGACCGAAGGAGCTAACCGCT
TTTTTGCACAACATGGGGGATCATGTAACTCGCCTTGATCGTTGGGAACCGGAGCTGAATGAAGCCATAC
CAAACGACGAGCGTGACACCACGATGCCTGTAGCAATGGCAACAACGTTGCGCAAACTATTAACTGGCGA
ACTACTTACTCTAGCTTCCCGGCAACAATTAATAGACTGGATGGAGGCGGATAAAGTTGCAGGACCACTT
CTGCGCTCGGCCCTTCCGGCTGGCTGGTTTATTGCTGATAAATCTGGAGCCGGTGAGCGTGGGTCTCGCG
GTATCATTGCAGCACTGGGGCCAGATGGTAAGCCCTCCCGTATCGTAGTTATCTACACGACGGGGAGTCA
GGCAACTATGGATGAACGAAATAGACAGATCGCTGAGATAGGTGCCTCACTGATTAAGCATTGGTAACTG
TCAGACCAAGTTTACTCATATATACTTTAGATTGATTTAAAACTTCATTTTTAATTTAAAAGGATCTAGG
TGAAGATCCTTTTTGATAATCTCATGACCAAAATCCCTTAACGTGAGTTTTCGTTCCACTGAGCGTCAGA
CCCCGTAGAAAAGATCAAAGGATCTTCTTGAGATCCTTTTTTTCTGCGCGTAATCTGCTGCTTGCAAACA
AAAAAACCACCGCTACCAGCGGTGGTTTGTTTGCCGGATCAAGAGCTACCAACTCTTTTTCCGAAGGTAA
CTGGCTTCAGCAGAGCGCAGATACCAAATACTGTTCTTCTAGTGTAGCCGTAGTTAGGCCACCACTTCAA
GAACTCTGTAGCACCGCCTACATACCTCGCTCTGCTAATCCTGTTACCAGTGGCTGCTGCCAGTGGCGAT
AAGTCGTGTCTTACCGGGTTGGACTCAAGACGATAGTTACCGGATAAGGCGCAGCGGTCGGGCTGAACGG
GGGGTTCGTGCACACAGCCCAGCTTGGAGCGAACGACCTACACCGAACTGAGATACCTACAGCGTGAGCT
ATGAGAAAGCGCCACGCTTCCCGAAGGGAGAAAGGCGGACAGGTATCCGGTAAGCGGCAGGGTCGGAACA
GGAGAGCGCACGAGGGAGCTTCCAGGGGGAAACGCCTGGTATCTTTATAGTCCTGTCGGGTTTCGCCACC
TCTGACTTGAGCGTCGATTTTTGTGATGCTCGTCAGGGGGGCGGAGCCTATGGAAAAACGCCAGCAACGC
GGCCTTTTTACGGTTCCTGGCCTTTTGCTGGCCTTTTGCTCACATGTTCTTTCCTGCGTTATCCCCTGAT
TCTGTGGATAACCGTATTACCGCCTTTGAGTGAGCTGATACCGCTCGCCGCAGCCGAACGACCGAGCGCA
GCGAGTCAGTGAGCGAGGAAGCGGAAGAGCGCCCAATACGCAAACCGCCTCTCCCCGCGCGTTGGCCGAT
TCATTAATGCAGCTGGCACGACAGGTTTCCCGACTGGAAAGCGGGCAGTGAGCGCAACGCAATTAATGTG
AGTTAGCTCACTCATTAGGCACCCCAGGCTTTACACTTTATGCTTCCGGCTCGTATGTTGTGTGGAATTG
TGAGCGGATAACAATTTCACACAGGAAACAGCTATGACCATGATTACGCCAAGCGCGCAATTAACCCTCA
CTAAAGGGAACAAAAGCTGGAGCTGCAAGCTTAATGTAGTCTTATGCAATACTCTTGTAGTCTTGCAACA
TGGTAACGATGAGTTAGCAACATGCCTTACAAGGAGAGAAAAAGCACCGTGCATGCCGATTGGTGGAAGT
AAGGTGGTACGATCGTGCCTTATTAGGAAGGCAACAGACGGGTCTGACATGGATTGGACGAACCACTGAA
TTGCCGCATTGCAGAGATATTGTATTTAAGTGCCTAGCTCGATACATAAACGGGTCTCTCTGGTTAGACC
AGATCTGAGCCTGGGAGCTCTCTGGCTAACTAGGGAACCCACTGCTTAAGCCTCAATAAAGCTTGCCTTG
AGTGCTTCAAGTAGTGTGTGCCCGTCTGTTGTGTGACTCTGGTAACTAGAGATCCCTCAGACCCTTTTAG
TCAGTGTGGAAAATCTCTAGCAGTGGCGCCCGAACAGGGACTTGAAAGCGAAAGGGAAACCAGAGGAGCT
CTCTCGACGCAGGACTCGGCTTGCTGAAGCGCGCACGGCAAGAGGCGAGGGGCGGCGACTGGTGAGTACG
CCAAAAATTTTGACTAGCGGAGGCTAGAAGGAGAGAGATGGGTGCGAGAGCGTCAGTATTAAGCGGGGGA
GAATTAGATCGCGATGGGAAAAAATTCGGTTAAGGCCAGGGGGAAAGAAAAAATATAAATTAAAACATAT
AGTATGGGCAAGCAGGGAGCTAGAACGATTCGCAGTTAATCCTGGCCTGTTAGAAACATCAGAAGGCTGT
AGACAAATACTGGGACAGCTACAACCATCCCTTCAGACAGGATCAGAAGAACTTAGATCATTATATAATA
CAGTAGCAACCCTCTATTGTGTGCATCAAAGGATAGAGATAAAAGACACCAAGGAAGCTTTAGACAAGAT
AGAGGAAGAGCAAAACAAAAGTAAGACCACCGCACAGCAAGCGGCCGCTGATCTTCAGACCTGGAGGAGG
AGATATGAGGGACAATTGGAGAAGTGAATTATATAAATATAAAGTAGTAAAAATTGAACCATTAGGAGTA
GCACCCACCAAGGCAAAGAGAAGAGTGGTGCAGAGAGAAAAAAGAGCAGTGGGAATAGGAGCTTTGTTCC
TTGGGTTCTTGGGAGCAGCAGGAAGCACTATGGGCGCAGCGTCAATGACGCTGACGGTACAGGCCAGACA
ATTATTGTCTGGTATAGTGCAGCAGCAGAACAATTTGCTGAGGGCTATTGAGGCGCAACAGCATCTGTTG
CAACTCACAGTCTGGGGCATCAAGCAGCTCCAGGCAAGAATCCTGGCTGTGGAAAGATACCTAAAGGATC
AACAGCTCCTGGGGATTTGGGGTTGCTCTGGAAAACTCATTTGCACCACTGCTGTGCCTTGGAATGCTAG
TTGGAGTAATAAATCTCTGGAACAGATTTGGAATCACACGACCTGGATGGAGTGGGACAGAGAAATTAAC
AATTACACAAGCTTAATACACTCCTTAATTGAAGAATCGCAAAACCAGCAAGAAAAGAATGAACAAGAAT
TATTGGAATTAGATAAATGGGCAAGTTTGTGGAATTGGTTTAACATAACAAATTGGCTGTGGTATATAAA
ATTATTCATAATGATAGTAGGAGGCTTGGTAGGTTTAAGAATAGTTTTTGCTGTACTTTCTATAGTGAAT
AGAGTTAGGCAGGGATATTCACCATTATCGTTTCAGACCCACCTCCCAACCCCGAGGGGACCCATGCATT
GCATCTCAATTAGTCAGCAACCAGGTGTGGAAAGTCCCCAGGCTCCCCAGCAGGCAGAAGTATGCAAAGC
ATGCGTCTCAATTAGTCAGCAACCATAGTCCCGCCCCTAACTCCGCCCATCCCGCCCCTAACTCCGCCCA
GTTCCGCCCATTCTCCGCCCCATGGCTGACTAATTTTTTTTATTTATGCAGAGGCCGAGGCCGCCTCGGC
CTCTGAGCTATTCCAGAAGTAGTGAGGAGGCTTTTTTGGAGGCCTAGGCTTTTGCAAAAAGCTTTCTAGA
GGTACCGTGGCCACCATGATTGAACAAGATGGATTGCACGCAGGTTCTCCGGCCGCTTGGGTGGAGAGGC
TATTCGGCTATGACTGGGCACAACAGACAATCGGCTGCTCTGATGCCGCCGTGTTCCGGCTGTCAGCGCA
GGGGCGCCCGGTTCTTTTTGTCAAGACCGACCTGTCCGGTGCCCTGAATGAACTGCAAGACGAGGCAGCG
CGGCTATCGTGGCTGGCCACGACGGGCGTTCCTTGCGCAGCTGTGCTCGACGTTGTCACTGAAGCGGGAA
GGGACTGGCTGCTATTGGGCGAAGTGCCGGGGCAGGATCTCCTGTCATCTCACCTTGCTCCTGCCGAGAA
AGTATCCATCATGGCTGATGCAATGCGGCGGCTGCATACGCTTGATCCGGCTACCTGCCCATTCGACCAC
CAAGCGAAACATCGCATCGAGCGAGCACGTACTCGGATGGAAGCCGGTCTTGTCGATCAGGATGATCTGG
ACGAAGAGCATCAGGGGCTCGCGCCAGCCGAACTGTTCGCCAGGCTCAAGGCGAGCATGCCCGACGGCGA
GGATCTCGTCGTGACCCATGGCGATGCCTGCTTGCCGAATATCATGGTGGAAAATGGCCGCTTTTCTGGA
TTCATCGACTGTGGCCGGCTGGGTGTGGCGGACCGCTATCAGGACATAGCGTTGGCTACCCGTGATATTG
CTGAAGAGCTTGGCGGCGAATGGGCTGACCGCTTCCTCGTGCTTTACGGTATCGCCGCTCCCGATTCGCA
GCGCATCGCCTTCTATCGCCTTCTTGACGAGTTCTTCTGAGTTAACGAATTCTAGATCTTGAGACAAATG
GCAGTATTCATCCACAATTTTAAAAGAAAAGGGGGGATTGGGGGGTACAGTGCAGGGGAAAGAATAGTAG
ACATAATAGCAACAGACATACAAACTAAAGAATTACAAAAACAAATTACAAAAATTCAAAATTTTCGGGT
TTATTACAGGGACAGCAGAGATCCACTTTGGCGCCGG
